>Addgene plasmid #145261 | pHR-HOXD13(+7A)-IDR-mCherry-CRY2-NLS | addgene full sequence | sequence record 311649 | Addgene NGS Result
GTGTGTCAGTTAGGGTGTGGAAAGTCCCCAGGCTCCCCAGCAGGCAGAAGTATGCAAAGCATGCATCTCA
ATTAGTCAGCAACCAGGTGTGGAAAGTCCCCAGGCTCCCCAGCAGGCAGAAGTATGCAAAGCATGCATCT
CAATTAGTCAGCAACCATAGTCCCGCCCCTAACTCCGCCCATCCCGCCCCTAACTCCGCCCAGTTCCGCC
CATTCTCCGCCCCATGGCTGACTAATTTTTTTTATTTATGCAGAGGCCGAGGCCGCCTCGGCCTCTGAGC
TATTCCAGAAGTAGTGAGGAGGCTTTTTTGGAGGCCTAGGCTTTTGCAAAAAGCTTGGACACAAGACAGG
CTTGCGAGATATGTTTGAGAATACCACTTTATCCCGCGTCAGGGAGAGGCAGTGCGTAAAAAGACGCGGA
CTCATGTGAAATACTGGTTTTTAGTGCGCCAGATCTCTATAATCTCGCGCAACCTATTTTCCCCTCGAAC
ACTTTTTAAGCCGTAGATAAACAGGCTGGGACACTTCACATGAGCGAAAAATACATCGTCACCTGGGACA
TGTTGCAGATCCATGCACGTAAACTCGCAAGCCGACTGATGCCTTCTGAACAATGGAAAGGCATTATTGC
CGTAAGCCGTGGCGGTCTGTACCGGGTGCGTTACTGGCGCGTGAACTGGGTATTCGTCATGTCGATACCG
TTTGTATTTCCAGCTACGATCACGACAACCAGCGCGAGCTTAAAGTGCTGAAACGCGCAGAAGGCGATGG
CGAAGGCTTCATCGTTATTGATGACCTGGTGGATACCGGTGGTACTGCGGTTGCGATTCGTGAAATGTAT
CCAAAAGCGCACTTTGTCACCATCTTCGCAAAACCGGCTGGTCGTCCGCTGGTTGATGACTATGTTGTTG
ATATCCCGCAAGATACCTGGATTGAACAGCCGTGGGATATGGGCGTCGTATTCGTCCCGCCAATCTCCGG
TCGCTAATCTTTTCAACGCCTGGCACTGCCGGGCGTTGTTCTTTTTAACTTCAGGCGGGTTACAATAGTT
TCCAGTAAGTATTCTGGAGGCTGCATCCATGACACAGGCAAACCTGAGCGAAACCCTGTTCAAACCCCGC
TTTAAACATCCTGAAACCTCGACGCTAGTCCGCCGCTTTAATCACGGCGCACAACCGCCTGTGCAGTCGG
CCCTTGATGGTAAAACCATCCCTCACTGGTATCGCATGATTAACCGTCTGATGTGGATCTGGCGCGGCAT
TGACCCACGCGAAATCCTCGACGTCCAGGCACGTATTGTGATGAGCGATGCCGAACGTACCGACGATGAT
TTATACGATACGGTGATTGGCTACCGTGGCGGCAACTGGATTTATGAGTGGGCCCCGGATCTTTGTGAAG
GAACCTTACTTCTGTGGTGTGACATAATTGGACAAACTACCTACAGAGATTTAAAGCTCTAAGGTAAATA
TAAAATTTTTAAGTGTATAATGTGTTAAACTACTGATTCTAATTGTTTGTGTATTTTAGATTCCAACCTA
TGGAACTGATGAATGGGAGCAGTGGTGGAATGCCTTTAATGAGGAAAACCTGTTTTGCTCAGAAGAAATG
CCATCTAGTGATGATGAGGCTACTGCTGACTCTCAACATTCTACTCCTCCAAAAAAGAAGAGAAAGGTAG
AAGACCCCAAGGACTTTCCTTCAGAATTGCTAAGTTTTTTGAGTCATGCTGTGTTTAGTAATAGAACTCT
TGCTTGCTTTGCTATTTACACCACAAAGGAAAAAGCTGCACTGCTATACAAGAAAATTATGGAAAAATAT
TCTGTAACCTTTATAAGTAGGCATAACAGTTATAATCATAACATACTGTTTTTTCTTACTCCACACAGGC
ATAGAGTGTCTGCTATTAATAACTATGCTCAAAAATTGTGTACCTTTAGCTTTTTAATTTGTAAAGGGGT
TAATAAGGAATATTTGATGTATAGTGCCTTGACTAGAGATCATAATCAGCCATACCACATTTGTAGAGGT
TTTACTTGCTTTAAAAAACCTCCCACACCTCCCCCTGAACCTGAAACATAAAATGAATGCAATTGTTGTT
GTTAACTTGTTTATTGCAGCTTATAATGGTTACAAATAAAGCAATAGCATCACAAATTTCACAAATAAAG
CATTTTTTTCACTGCATTCTAGTTGTGGTTTGTCCAAACTCATCAATGTATCTTATCATGTCTGGATCAA
CTGGATAACTCAAGCTAACCAAAATCATCCCAAACTTCCCACCCCATACCCTATTACCACTGCCAATTAC
CTGTGGTTTCATTTACTCTAAACCTGTGATTCCTCTGAATTATTTTCATTTTAAAGAAATTGTATTTGTT
AAATATGTACTACAAACTTAGTAGTTGGAAGGGCTAATTCACTCCCAAAGAAGACAAGATATCCTTGATC
TGTGGATCTACCACACACAAGGCTACTTCCCTGATTAGCAGAACTACACACCAGGGCCAGGGGTCAGATA
TCCACTGACCTTTGGATGGTGCTACAAGCTAGTACCAGTTGAGCCAGATAAGGTAGAAGAGGCCAATAAA
GGAGAGAACACCAGCTTGTTACACCCTGTGAGCCTGCATGGGATGGATGACCCGGAGAGAGAAGTGTTAG
AGTGGAGGTTTGACAGCCGCCTAGCATTTCATCACGTGGCCCGAGAGCTGCATCCGGAGTACTTCAAGAA
CTGCTGATATCGAGCTTGCTACAAGGGACTTTCCGCTGGGGACTTTCCAGGGAGGCGTGGCCTGGGCGGG
ACTGGGGAGTGGCGAGCCCTCAGATCCTGCATATAAGCAGCTGCTTTTTGCCTGTACTGGGTCTCTCTGG
TTAGACCAGATCTGAGCCTGGGAGCTCTCTGGCTAACTAGGGAACCCACTGCTTAAGCCTCAATAAAGCT
TGCCTTGAGTGCTTCAAGTAGTGTGTGCCCGTCTGTTGTGTGACTCTGGTAACTAGAGATCCCTCAGACC
CTTTTAGTCAGTGTGGAAAATCTCTAGCAGTGGCGCCCGAACAGGGACTTGAAAGCGAAAGGGAAACCAG
AGGAGCTCTCTCGACGCAGGACTCGGCTTGCTGAAGCGCGCACGGCAAGAGGCGAGGGGCGGCGACTGGT
GAGTACGCCAAAAATTTTGACTAGCGGAGGCTAGAAGGAGAGAGATGGGTGCGAGAGCGTCAGTATTAAG
CGGGGGAGAATTAGATCGCGATGGGAAAAAATTCGGTTAAGGCCAGGGGGAAAGAAAAAATATAAATTAA
AACATATAGTATGGGCAAGCAGGGAGCTAGAACGATTCGCAGTTAATCCTGGCCTGTTAGAAACATCAGA
AGGCTGTAGACAAATACTGGGACAGCTACAACCATCCCTTCAGACAGGATCAGAAGAACTTAGATCATTA
TATAATACAGTAGCAACCCTCTATTGTGTGCATCAAAGGATAGAGATAAAAGACACCAAGGAAGCTTTAG
ACAAGATAGAGGAAGAGCAAAACAAAAGTAAGACCACCGCACAGCAAGCGGCCGGCCGCTGATCTTCAGA
CCTGGAGGAGGAGATATGAGGGACAATTGGAGAAGTGAATTATATAAATATAAAGTAGTAAAAATTGAAC
CATTAGGAGTAGCACCCACCAAGGCAAAGAGAAGAGTGGTGCAGAGAGAAAAAAGAGCAGTGGGAATAGG
AGCTTTGTTCCTTGGGTTCTTGGGAGCAGCAGGAAGCACTATGGGCGCAGCGTCAATGACGCTGACGGTA
CAGGCCAGACAATTATTGTCTGGTATAGTGCAGCAGCAGAACAATTTGCTGAGGGCTATTGAGGCGCAAC
AGCATCTGTTGCAACTCACAGTCTGGGGCATCAAGCAGCTCCAGGCAAGAATCCTGGCTGTGGAAAGATA
CCTAAAGGATCAACAGCTCCTGGGGATTTGGGGTTGCTCTGGAAAACTTATTTGCACCACTGCTGTGCCT
TGGAATGCTAGTTGGAGTAATAAATCTCTGGAACAGATTTGGAATCACACGACCTGGATGGAGTGGGACA
GAGAAATTAACAATTACACAAGCTTAATACACTCCTTAATTGAAGAATCGCAAAACCAGCAAGAAAAGAA
TGAACAAGAATTATTGGAATTAGATAAATGGGCAAGTTTGTGGAATTGGTTTAACATAACAAATTGGCTG
TGGTATATAAAATTATTCATAATGATAGTAGGAGGCTTGGTAGGTTTAAGAATAGTTTTTGCTGTACTTT
CTATAGTGAATAGAGTTAGGCAGGGATATTCACCATTATCGTTTCAGACCCACCTCCCAACCCCGAGGGG
ACCCGACAGGCCCGAAGGAATAGAAGAAGAAGGTGGAGAGAGAGACAGAGACAGATCCATTCGATTAGTG
AACGGATCTCGACGGTATCGCCAAATGGCAGTATTCATCCACAATTTTAAAAGAAAAGGGGGGATTGGGG
GGTACAGTGCAGGGGAAAGAATAGTAGACATAATAGCAACAGACATACAAACTAAAGAATTACAAAAACA
AATTACAAAAATTCAAAATTTTCGGGTTTATTACAGGGACAGCAGAGATCCAGTTTGGATCGATAAGCTT
GATATCGAATTCCTGCAGCCCCGATAAAATAAAAGATTTTATTTAGTCTCCAGAAAAAGGGGGGAATGAA
AGACCCCACCTGTAGGTTTGGCAAGCTAGCTGCAGTAACGCCATTTTGCAAGGCATGGAAAAATACCAAA
CCAAGAATAGAGAAGTTCAGATCAAGGGCGGGTACATGAAAATAGCTAACGTTGGGCCAAACAGGATATC
TGCGGTGAGCAGTTTCGGCCCCGGCCCGGGGCCAAGAACAGATGGTCACCGCAGTTTCGGCCCCGGCCCG
AGGCCAAGAACAGATGGTCCCCAGATATGGCCCAACCCTCAGCAGTTTCTTAAGACCCATCAGATGTTTC
CAGGCTCCCCCAAGGACCTGAAATGACCCTGCGCCTTATTTGAATTAACCAATCAGCCTGCTTCTCGCTT
CTGTTCGCGCGCTTCTGCTTCCCGAGCTCTATAAAAGAGCTCACAACCCCTCACTCGGCGCGCCAGTCCT
CCGACAGACTGAGTCGCCCGGGGGGGATCTGGAGCTCTCGAGAATTCTCACGCGTCAAGTGGAGCAAGGC
AGGTGGACAGTGGATCCGGAGCTACCATGTCCCGAGCCGGTAGCTGGGACATGGACGGCCTGCGAGCGGA
CGGAGGCGGAGCTGGAGGAGCTCCCGCATCAAGTAGTAGCTCAAGTGTGGCCGCTGCCGCGGCTAGCGGA
CAATGTAGGGGGTTTTTGTCAGCGCCTGTCTTTGCGGGCACACATTCCGGGAGGGCCGCTGCTGCGGCTG
CTGCTGCTGCTGCAGCCGCGGCGGCAGCTGCAGCTGCGGCCGCTGCCGCTAGTGGATTTGCCTATCCTGG
GACGAGTGAGCGCACTGGTTCATCATCCTCATCTTCATCCAGTGCGGTAGTCGCCGCTCGGCCAGAAGCA
CCACCTGCAAAAGAGTGTCCGGCCCCGACGCCAGCTGCAGCAGCAGCGGCACCGCCTTCAGCTCCTGCGG
GTACCGGAGGCGGGATGGTTTCCAAAGGAGAGGAGGATAATATGGCTATAATTAAAGAGTTTATGCGGTT
CAAGGTGCATATGGAGGGATCTGTGAACGGTCACGAGTTCGAAATCGAGGGCGAAGGCGAGGGGCGACCC
TATGAAGGGACACAGACGGCCAAACTGAAGGTGACCAAGGGTGGCCCCCTGCCTTTCGCCTGGGACATCC
TGTCACCCCAGTTTATGTACGGCTCTAAGGCTTACGTTAAGCACCCTGCCGATATTCCGGACTACTTGAA
ACTGAGCTTCCCTGAAGGGTTCAAGTGGGAACGGGTAATGAATTTTGAGGATGGCGGTGTAGTCACAGTT
ACCCAGGACAGCTCTCTTCAGGACGGAGAATTTATCTATAAGGTTAAACTTCGGGGCACTAACTTCCCAT
CAGACGGCCCCGTGATGCAGAAGAAAACTATGGGCTGGGAAGCCAGCTCAGAACGCATGTATCCCGAGGA
CGGAGCACTGAAGGGAGAAATCAAGCAGCGACTCAAGCTGAAGGATGGGGGACATTATGATGCTGAGGTC
AAAACCACCTATAAGGCCAAGAAACCCGTTCAGCTTCCTGGGGCATACAACGTGAATATCAAACTGGATA
TTACATCCCATAACGAAGACTATACCATCGTGGAACAGTACGAGCGGGCCGAGGGCAGACATAGCACAGG
GGGCATGGATGAATTGTACAAGGCGGCCACGCGTATGAAGATGGACAAAAAGACTATAGTTTGGTTTAGA
AGAGACCTAAGGATTGAGGATAATCCTGCATTAGCAGCAGCTGCTCACGAAGGATCTGTTTTTCCTGTCT
TCATTTGGTGTCCTGAAGAAGAAGGACAGTTTTATCCTGGAAGAGCTTCAAGATGGTGGATGAAACAATC
ACTTGCTCACTTATCTCAATCCTTGAAGGCTCTTGGATCTGACCTCACTTTAATCAAAACCCACAACACG
ATTTCAGCGATCTTGGATTGTATCCGCGTTACCGGTGCTACAAAAGTCGTCTTTAACCACCTCTATGATC
CTGTTTCGTTAGTTCGGGACCATACCGTAAAGGAGAAGCTGGTGGAACGTGGGATCTCTGTGCAAAGCTA
CAATGGAGATCTATTGTATGAACCGTGGGAGATATACTGCGAAAAGGGCAAACCTTTTACGAGTTTCAAT
TCTTACTGGAAGAAATGCTTAGATATGTCGATTGAATCCGTTATGCTTCCTCCTCCTTGGCGGTTGATGC
CAATAACTGCAGCGGCTGAAGCGATTTGGGCGTGTTCGATTGAAGAACTAGGGCTGGAGAATGAGGCCGA
GAAACCGAGCAATGCGTTGTTAACTAGAGCTTGGTCTCCAGGATGGAGCAATGCTGATAAGTTACTAAAT
GAGTTCATCGAGAAGCAGTTGATAGATTATGCAAAGAACAGCAAGAAAGTTGTTGGGAATTCTACTTCAC
TACTTTCTCCGTATCTCCATTTCGGGGAAATAAGCGTCAGACACGTTTTCCAGTGTGCCCGGATGAAACA
AATTATATGGGCAAGAGATAAGAACAGTGAAGGAGAAGAAAGTGCAGATCTTTTTCTTAGGGGAATCGGT
TTAAGAGAGTATTCTCGGTATATATGTTTCAACTTCCCGTTTACTCACGAGCAATCGTTGTTGAGTCATC
TTCGGTTTTTCCCTTGGGATGCTGATGTTGATAAGTTCAAGGCCTGGAGACAAGGCAGGACCGGTTATCC
GTTGGTGGATGCCGGAATGAGAGAGCTTTGGGCTACCGGATGGATGCATAACAGAATAAGAGTGATTGTT
TCAAGCTTTGCTGTGAAGTTTCTTCTCCTTCCATGGAAATGGGGAATGAAGTATTTCTGGGATACACTTT
TGGATGCTGATTTGGAATGTGACATCCTTGGCTGGCAGTATATCTCTGGGAGTATCCCCGATGGCCACGA
GCTTGATCGCTTGGACAATCCCGCGTTACAAGGCGCCAAATATGACCCAGAAGGTGAGTACATAAGGCAA
TGGCTTCCCGAGCTTGCGAGATTGCCAACTGAATGGATCCATCATCCATGGGACGCTCCTTTAACCGTAC
TCAAAGCTTCTGGTGTGGAACTCGGAACAAACTATGCGAAACCCATTGTAGACATCGACACAGCTCGTGA
GCTACTAGCTAAAGCTATTTCAAGAACCCGTGAAGCACAGATCATGATCGGAGCAGCAGCCCGGGATCCA
CCGGTCGCCACCGGTTCAGGGAGCGGATCCGGCTCAGGGAGTGCGGCCGGAACTCCCACCTGCAACATGC
GTGACGGAGGCGGTCCAAAAAAGAAGAGAAAGGTATGACTGAGGCCGCGACTCTAGAGTCGACCTGCAGG
CATGCAAGCTTGATATCAAGCTTATCGATAATCAACCTCTGGATTACAAAATTTGTGAAAGATTGACTGG
TATTCTTAACTATGTTGCTCCTTTTACGCTATGTGGATACGCTGCTTTAATGCCTTTGTATCATGCTATT
GCTTCCCGTATGGCTTTCATTTTCTCCTCCTTGTATAAATCCTGGTTGCTGTCTCTTTATGAGGAGTTGT
GGCCCGTTGTCAGGCAACGTGGCGTGGTGTGCACTGTGTTTGCTGACGCAACCCCCACTGGTTGGGGCAT
TGCCACCACCTGTCAGCTCCTTTCCGGGACTTTCGCTTTCCCCCTCCCTATTGCCACGGCGGAACTCATC
GCCGCCTGCCTTGCCCGCTGCTGGACAGGGGCTCGGCTGTTGGGCACTGACAATTCCGTGGTGTTGTCGG
GGAAATCATCGTCCTTTCCTTGGCTGCTCGCCTGTGTTGCCACCTGGATTCTGCGCGGGACGTCCTTCTG
CTACGTCCCTTCGGCCCTCAATCCAGCGGACCTTCCTTCCCGCGGCCTGCTGCCGGCTCTGCGGCCTCTT
CCGCGTCTTCGCCTTCGCCCTCAGACGAGTCGGATCTCCCTTTGGGCCGCCTCCCCGCATCGATACCGTC
GACCTCGAGGGAATTAATTCGAGCTCGGTACCTTTAAGACCAATGACTTACAAGGCAGCTGTAGATCTTA
GCCACTTTTTAAAAGAAAAGGGGGGACTGGAAGGGCTAATTCACTCCCAACGAAGACAAGATCTGCTTTT
TGCTTGTACTGGGTCTCTCTGGTTAGACCAGATCTGAGCCTGGGAGCTCTCTGGCTAACTAGGGAACCCA
CTGCTTAAGCCTCAATAAAGCTTGCCTTGAGTGCTTCAAGTAGTGTGTGCCCGTCTGTTGTGTGACTCTG
GTAACTAGAGATCCCTCAGACCCTTTTAGTCAGTGTGGAAAATCTCTAGCAGCATCTAGAATTAATTCCG
TGTATTCTATAGTGTCACCTAAATCGTATGTGTATGATACATAAGGTTATGTATTAATTGTAGCCGCGTT
CTAACGACAATATGTACAAGCCTAATTGTGTAGCATCTGGCTTACTGAAGCAGACCCTATCATCTCTCTC
GTAAACTGCCGTCAGAGTCGGTTTGGTTGGACGAACCTTCTGAGTTTCTGGTAACGCCGTCCCGCACCCG
GAAATGGTCAGCGAACCAATCAGCAGGGTCATCGCTAGCCAGATCCTCTACGCCGGACGCATCGTGGCCG
GCATCACCGGCGCCACAGGTGCGGTTGCTGGCGCCTATATCGCCGACATCACCGATGGGGAAGATCGGGC
TCGCCACTTCGGGCTCATGAGCGCTTGTTTCGGCGTGGGTATGGTGGCAGGCCCCGTGGCCGGGGGACTG
TTGGGCGCCATCTCCTTGCATGCACCATTCCTTGCGGCGGCGGTGCTCAACGGCCTCAACCTACTACTGG
GCTGCTTCCTAATGCAGGAGTCGCATAAGGGAGAGCGTCGAATGGTGCACTCTCAGTACAATCTGCTCTG
ATGCCGCATAGTTAAGCCAGCCCCGACACCCGCCAACACCCGCTGACGCGCCCTGACGGGCTTGTCTGCT
CCCGGCATCCGCTTACAGACAAGCTGTGACCGTCTCCGGGAGCTGCATGTGTCAGAGGTTTTCACCGTCA
TCACCGAAACGCGCGAGACGAAAGGGCCTCGTGATACGCCTATTTTTATAGGTTAATGTCATGATAATAA
TGGTTTCTTAGACGTCAGGTGGCACTTTTCGGGGAAATGTGCGCGGAACCCCTATTTGTTTATTTTTCTA
AATACATTCAAATATGTATCCGCTCATGAGACAATAACCCTGATAAATGCTTCAATAATATTGAAAAAGG
AAGAGTATGAGTATTCAACATTTCCGTGTCGCCCTTATTCCCTTTTTTGCGGCATTTTGCCTTCCTGTTT
TTGCTCACCCAGAAACGCTGGTGAAAGTAAAAGATGCTGAAGATCAGTTGGGTGCACGAGTGGGTTACAT
CGAACTGGATCTCAACAGCGGTAAGATCCTTGAGAGTTTTCGCCCCGAAGAACGTTTTCCAATGATGAGC
ACTTTTAAAGTTCTGCTATGTGGCGCGGTATTATCCCGTATTGACGCCGGGCAAGAGCAACTCGGTCGCC
GCATACACTATTCTCAGAATGACTTGGTTGAGTACTCACCAGTCACAGAAAAGCATCTTACGGATGGCAT
GACAGTAAGAGAATTATGCAGTGCTGCCATAACCATGAGTGATAACACTGCGGCCAACTTACTTCTGACA
ACGATCGGAGGACCGAAGGAGCTAACCGCTTTTTTGCACAACATGGGGGATCATGTAACTCGCCTTGATC
GTTGGGAACCGGAGCTGAATGAAGCCATACCAAACGACGAGCGTGACACCACGATGCCTGTAGCAATGGC
AACAACGTTGCGCAAACTATTAACTGGCGAACTACTTACTCTAGCTTCCCGGCAACAATTAATAGACTGG
ATGGAGGCGGATAAAGTTGCAGGAACACTTCTGCGCTCGGCCCTTCCGGCTGGCTGGTTTATTGCTGATA
AATCTGGAGCCGGTGAGCGTGGGTCTCGCGGTATCATTGCAGCACTGGGGCCAGATGGTAAGCCCTCCCG
TATCGTAGTTATCTACACGACGGGGAGTCAGGCAACTATGGATGAACGAAATAGACAGATCGCTGAGATA
GGTGCCTCACTGATTAAGCATTGGTAACTGTCAGACCAAGTTTACTCATATATACTTTAGATTGATTTAA
AACTTCATTTTTAATTTAAAAGGATCTAGGTGAAGATCCTTTTTGATAATCTCATGACCAAAATCCCTTA
ACGTGAGTTTTCGTTCCACTGAGCGTCAGACCCCGTAGAAAAGATCAAAGGATCTTCTTGAGATCCTTTT
TTTCTGCGCGTAATCTGCTGCTTGCAAACAAAAAAACCACCGCTACCAGCGGTGGTTTGTTTGCCGGATC
AAGAGCTACCAACTCTTTTTCCGAAGGTAACTGGCTTCAGCAGAGCGCAGATACCAAATACTGTTCTTCT
AGTGTAGCCGTAGTTAGGCCACCACTTCAAGAACTCTGTAGCACCGCCTACATACCTCGCTCTGCTAATC
CTGTTACCAGTGGCTGCTGCCAGTGGCGATAAGTCGTGTCTTACCGGGTTGGACTCAAGACGATAGTTAC
CGGATAAGGCGCAGCGGTCGGGCTGAACGGGGGGTTCGTGCACACAGCCCAGCTTGGAGCGAACGACCTA
CACCGAACTGAGATACCTACAGCGTGAGCTATGAGAAAGCGCCACGCTTCCCGAAGGGAGAAAGGCGGAC
AGGTATCCGGTAAGCGGCAGGGTCGGAACAGGAGAGCGCACGAGGGAGCTTCCAGGGGGAAACGCCTGGT
ATCTTTATAGTCCTGTCGGGTTTCGCCACCTCTGACTTGAGCGTCGATTTTTGTGATGCTCGTCAGGGGG
GCGGAGCCTATGGAAAAACGCCAGCAACGCGGCCTTTTTACGGTTCCTGGCCTTTTGCTGGCCTTTTGCT
CACATGTTCTTTCCTGCGTTATCCCCTGATTCTGTGGATAACCGTATTACCGCCTTTGAGTGAGCTGATA
CCGCTCGCCGCAGCCGAACGACCGAGCGCAGCGAGTCAGTGAGCGAGGAAGCGGAAGAGCGCCCAATACG
CAAACCGCCTCTCCCCGCGCGTTGGCCGATTCATTAATGCAGCTGTGGAAT
Features (pLannotate 1.2.2; 36 found; start..end, strand, type, name):
      1..330     +  promoter       SV40 promoter: SV40 enhancer and early promoter
    530..649     +  CDS            gpt (fragment): XGPT_ECOLI - Also known as gpp, gxu. Experimental evidence at protein level: Swiss-Prot protein existence level 1. Purine salvage pathway enzyme that catalyzes the transfer of the ribosyl-5-phosphate group from 5-phospho-alpha-D-ribose 1- diphosphate (PRPP) to the N9 position of the 6-oxopurines guanine and xanthine to form the corresponding ribonucleotides GMP (guanosine 5'- monophosphate) and XMP (xanthosine 5'-monophosphate), with the release of PPi. To a lesser extent, also acts on hypoxanthine (PubMed:9100006, PubMed:3886014). Does not ribophosphorylate adenine (PubMed:3886014). From Esch
    649..984     +  CDS            gpt (fragment): XGPT_ECOLI - Also known as gpp, gxu. Experimental evidence at protein level: Swiss-Prot protein existence level 1. Purine salvage pathway enzyme that catalyzes the transfer of the ribosyl-5-phosphate group from 5-phospho-alpha-D-ribose 1- diphosphate (PRPP) to the N9 position of the 6-oxopurines guanine and xanthine to form the corresponding ribonucleotides GMP (guanosine 5'- monophosphate) and XMP (xanthosine 5'-monophosphate), with the release of PPi. To a lesser extent, also acts on hypoxanthine (PubMed:9100006, PubMed:3886014). Does not ribophosphorylate adenine (PubMed:3886014). From Esch
   1079..1384    +  CDS            frsA (fragment): FRSA_ECOLI - Also known as yafA. Experimental evidence at protein level: Swiss-Prot protein existence level 1. Catalyzes the hydrolysis of esters (PubMed:15808744). Displays esterase activity toward pNP-butyrate (PubMed:15808744). May stimulate mixed-acid fermentation by acting as a fermentation/respiration switch that down-regulates respiration and up- regulates fermentation rates (PubMed:15169777). From Escherichia coli (strain K12).
   1388..1462    +  CDS            small t antigen (fragment): SV40 (simian virus 40) small t antigen
   1464..1529    +  intron         small t intron: SV40 (simian virus 40) small t antigen intron
   1659..1679    +  CDS            SV40 NLS: nuclear localization signal of SV40 (simian virus 40) large T antigen
   1998..2081    +  CDS            large T antigen (fragment): large T antigen from SV40 (simian virus 40)
   2104..2238    +  polyA_signal   SV40 poly(A) signal: SV40 polyadenylation signal
   2405..2734    +  CDS            nef (fragment): NEF_HV1BR - Experimental evidence at protein level: Swiss-Prot protein existence level 1. Extracellular Nef protein targets CD4(+) T-lymphocytes for apoptosis by interacting with CXCR4 surface receptors (PubMed:14990729). From Human immunodeficiency virus type 1 group M subtype B (isolate BRU/LAI) (HIV-1).
   2782..3039    +  LTR            5' LTR (truncated): truncated 5' long terminal repeat (LTR) from HIV-1
   3086..3211    +  misc_feature   HIV-1 Ψ: packaging signal of human immunodeficiency virus type 1
   3195..3533    +  CDS            HIV-1 gag (fragment): gag protein from human immunodeficiency virus 1; gag
   3708..3941    +  misc_feature   RRE: The Rev response element (RRE) of HIV-1 allows for Rev-dependent mRNA export from the nucleus to the cytoplasm.
   4318..4418    +  CDS            Rev (fragment): human immunodeficiency virus 1 (HIV-1) Rev protein; rev; enhances nuclear export of unspliced and incompletely spliced viral mRNAs
   4455..4572    +  misc_feature   cPPT/CTS: central polypurine tract and central termination sequence of HIV-1
   4609..4641    -  misc_feature   MCS (fragment): pBluescript multiple cloning site
   4725..5132    +  promoter       SFFV promoter: spleen focus-forming virus long terminal repeat (LTR) promoter
   5207..5599    +  CDS            HOXD13 (fragment): HXD13_HUMAN - Also known as HOX4I. Experimental evidence at protein level: Swiss-Prot protein existence level 1. Sequence-specific transcription factor that binds gene promoters and activates their transcription (PubMed:24789103). Part of a developmental regulatory system that provides cells with specific positional identities on the anterior-posterior axis (By similarity). From Homo sapiens (Human).
   5615..6322    +  CDS            mCherry: mCherry is a basic (constitutively fluorescent) red fluorescent protein published in 2004, derived from Discosoma sp.. It is reported to be a very rapidly-maturing monomer with low acid sensitivity.
   6335..7828    +  CDS            CRY2PHR: N-terminal photolyase homology region of Arabidopsis thaliana cryptochrome 2 binds to CIB1 upon exposure to blue light (Kennedy et al., 2010)
   7925..7945    +  CDS            SV40 NLS: nuclear localization signal of SV40 (simian virus 40) large T antigen
   7961..7991    +  misc_feature   MCS (fragment): pUC18/19 multiple cloning site
   7992..8010    +  misc_feature   MCS (fragment): pBluescript multiple cloning site
   8010..8598    +  misc_feature   WPRE: woodchuck hepatitis virus posttranscriptional regulatory element
   8599..8621    +  misc_feature   MCS (fragment): pBluescript multiple cloning site
   8638..8706    +  CDS            nef (fragment): NEF_HV1Z2 - Experimental evidence at protein level: Swiss-Prot protein existence level 1. Extracellular Nef protein targets CD4(+) T-lymphocytes for apoptosis by interacting with CXCR4 surface receptors. From Human immunodeficiency virus type 1 group M subtype D (isolate Z2/CDC-Z34) (HIV-1).
   8708..8941    +  LTR            3' LTR (ΔU3): self-inactivating 3' long terminal repeat (LTR) from HIV-1
   8966..8984    -  promoter       SP6 promoter: promoter for bacteriophage SP6 RNA polymerase
   9212..9491    +  CDS            TcR (fragment): tetracycline efflux protein; tet; confers resistance to tetracycline
   9492..9540    -  misc_feature   bom (fragment): basis of mobility region from pBR322
   9642..9677    -  CDS            rop (fragment): Rop protein, which maintains plasmids at low copy number; rop
   9772..9876    +  promoter       AmpR promoter: bla
   9877..10737   +  CDS            AmpR: β-lactamase; bla; confers resistance to ampicillin, carbenicillin, and related antibiotics
  10908..11496   +  rep_origin     ori: high-copy-number ColE1/pMB1/pBR322/pUC origin of replication
  11679..11735   +  CDS            lacI (fragment): lac repressor; lacI; The lac repressor binds to the lac operator to inhibit transcription in E. coli. This inhibition can be relieved by adding lactose or isopropyl-β-D-thiogalactopyranoside (IPTG).
