[The description below was written by a language model from this plasmid's Addgene catalogue record and pLannotate feature annotations shown in this document.]
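Description:
pHR-HOXD13(+7A)-IDR-mCherry-CRY2-NLS is an 11.7 kb mammalian expression plasmid built on the pHR backbone, which the feature table shows to be an HIV-1-derived, self-inactivating lentiviral transfer vector. The viral portion comprises a truncated 5' LTR, the Ψ packaging signal with a partial gag sequence, the Rev response element for Rev-dependent nuclear export of the genomic RNA, the cPPT/CTS element, a WPRE downstream of the payload to enhance transcript expression, and a ΔU3 3' LTR that silences the LTR promoter after integration. In bacteria the plasmid is maintained at high copy through a ColE1/pUC-type origin and selected with ampicillin via β-lactamase. Outside the LTRs sits a legacy SV40 promoter–gpt cassette with SV40 small t intron and polyadenylation sequences, annotated only as fragments, along with remnants of tetracycline resistance, rop, bom and lacI. None of these is described as a functional marker, and no mammalian drug selection marker is annotated within the proviral region.

The payload is a single fusion protein driven by the SFFV LTR promoter. It joins the intrinsically disordered region of human HOXD13, carrying an expanded alanine repeat (+7 alanines), to mCherry, the photolyase homology region of Arabidopsis cryptochrome 2 (CRY2PHR), and a C-terminal SV40 nuclear localization signal. CRY2PHR responds to blue light, so in this "opto" arrangement illumination is presumably used to drive clustering of the attached disordered region, while mCherry allows imaging and the NLS confines the protein to the nucleus. The associated work concerns transcriptional condensates in human repeat expansion disease, consistent with use of this construct to examine how the alanine expansion alters the condensation behaviour of the HOXD13 IDR in living cells.
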