Addgene plasmid #145261: pHR-HOXD13(+7A)-IDR-mCherry-CRY2-NLS
Purpose: Mammalian Expression of Nuclear Opto HOXD13(+7A) IDR with SV40 NLS
Depositing lab: Denes Hnisz. Depositing organization: Max Planck Institute for Molecular Genetics. Publication: Unblending of Transcriptional Condensates in Human Repeat Expansion Disease. Basu S, Mackowiak SD, Niskanen H, Knezevic D, Asimi V, Grosswendt S, Geertsema H, Ali S, Jerkovic I, Ewers H, Mundlos S, Meissner A, Ibrahim DM, Hnisz D. Cell. 2020 May 28;181(5):1062-1079.e30. doi: 10.1016/j.cell.2020.04.018. Epub 2020 May 7. PubMed 32386547.
Backbone
  Vector backbone: pHR
  Vector type: Mammalian Expression
Growth in bacteria
  Bacterial resistance: Ampicillin, 100 μg/mL
  Growth temperature: 37°C
  Growth strain: NEB Stable
  Copy number: High Copy
Gene/Insert
  Gene/Insert name: HOXD13(+7A)-IDR
  Species: H. sapiens (human)
  Mutation: A-repeat expanded
  Entrez Gene: HOXD13 (a.k.a. BDE, BDSD, HOX4I, SPD, SPD1)
  Cloning method: Restriction Enzyme; 5′ cloning site Unknown (unknown if destroyed)
Terms and licenses: Academic/Nonprofit Terms; Industry Terms: Not Available to Industry
How to cite: pHR-HOXD13(+7A)-IDR-mCherry-CRY2-NLS was a gift from Denes Hnisz (Addgene plasmid # 145261 ; http://n2t.net/addgene:145261 ; RRID:Addgene_145261)
